Addgene plasmid #39117: TAF1
Purpose: Bacterial expression for structure determination; may not be full ORF
Depositing lab: Nicola Burgess-Brown. Depositing organization: University of Oxford.
Backbone
  Vector backbone: pNIC28-Bsa4
  Backbone manufacturer: SGC
  Vector type: Bacterial Expression
Growth in bacteria
  Bacterial resistance: Kanamycin, 50 μg/mL
  Growth temperature: 37°C
  Growth strain: Mach1
  Copy number: Low Copy
Gene/Insert
  Gene/Insert name: TAF1 (alt names: TAF1 RNA polymerase II, TATA box binding protein (TBP)-associated factor, 250kDa [isoform 1]; PDB:3UV4)
  Species: H. sapiens (human)
  Insert size (bp): 505
  Entrez Gene: TAF1 (a.k.a. BA2R, CCG1, CCGS, DYT3, DYT3/TAF1, KAT4, MRXS33, N-TAF1, NSCL2, OF, P250, TAF(II)250, TAF2A, TAFII-250, TAFII250, XDP)
  Tag / fusion protein: His Tev (N terminal on insert)
  Cloning method: Ligation Independent Cloning
  Sequencing primers: 5′ T7; 3′ T7-term
Terms and licenses: Academic/Nonprofit Terms; Industry Terms: Not Available to Industry
How to cite: TAF1 was a gift from Nicola Burgess-Brown (Addgene plasmid # 39117 ; http://n2t.net/addgene:39117 ; RRID:Addgene_39117)
