[The description below was written by a language model from this plasmid's Addgene catalogue record.]
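Description:
TAF1 is a bacterial expression plasmid built on the pNIC28-Bsa4 backbone from the SGC, a vector designed for ligation-independent cloning of protein fragments intended for structural biology. It is maintained in E. coli as a low-copy plasmid under kanamycin selection. The record does not list the origin of replication or the promoter explicitly. However, the T7 and T7-terminator sequencing primers indicate that the insert sits between T7 promoter and terminator elements, an arrangement normally used for expression in E. coli hosts that supply T7 RNA polymerase.

The insert is a roughly 505 bp fragment of human TAF1, the largest TBP-associated subunit of the general transcription factor TFIID (also known as TAFII250). At this size it covers only a small portion of the very large TAF1 protein, and the record itself notes that the clone may not be the full open reading frame. The exact domain boundaries are not stated, although the entry refers to isoform 1 and is linked to a deposited crystal structure. The fragment carries an N-terminal histidine tag followed by a TEV protease recognition site. This allows the recombinant protein to be captured by immobilised metal affinity chromatography and the tag then to be cleaved off, leaving near-native protein.

The stated purpose is bacterial expression for structure determination. The plasmid is therefore suited to producing purified TAF1 domain protein for crystallography, and plausibly for related biophysical or ligand-binding work. No feature table was supplied, so other backbone elements cannot be confirmed from the record.
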