>Addgene plasmid #39117 | TAF1 | depositor partial sequence | sequence record 49174 | TAF1 sequence 505 bps
CATATGCACCATCATCATCATCATTCTTCTGGTGTAGATCTGGGTACCGAGAACCTGTACTTCCAATCCA
TGGATGATGATCAGGTGGCCTTTAGCTTCATTCTGGATAACATTGTGACCCAGAAAATGATGGCCGTGCC
GGATAGCTGGCCGTTTCATCACCCGGTGAACAAAAAATTTGTGCCGGATTATTATAAAGTGATTGTTAAC
CCGATGGATCTGGAAACCATTCGTAAAAATATTAGCAAACACAAATATCAGAGCCGCGAAAGCTTTCTGG
ATGATGTGAATCTGATTCTGGCCAATAGCGTTAAATATAATGGTCCGGAAAGCCAGTATACCAAAACCGC
GCAGGAAATTGTGAACGTTTGTTATCAGACCCTGACCGAATATGATGAACATCTGACCCAGCTGGAAAAA
GATATCTGCACCGCCAAAGAAGCGGCGCTGGAAGAAGCGGAACTGGAAAGCCTGGATTGACAGTAAAGGT
GGATACGGATCCGAA
