>Addgene plasmid #39117 | TAF1 | addgene partial sequence | sequence record 51923 | T7_term
GGTGGTGGTGGTGGTGCTCGAGTGCGGCCGCAAGCTTGTCGACGGAGCTCGAATTCGGATCCGTATCCAC
CTTTACTGTCAATCCAGGCTTTCCAGTTCCGCTTCTTCCAGCGCCGCTTCTTTGGCGGTGCAGATATCTT
TTTCCAGCTGGGTCAGATGTTCATCATATTCGGTCAGGGTCTGATAACAAACGTTCACAATTTCCTGCGC
GGTTTTGGTATACTGGCTTTCCGGACCATTATATTTAACGCTATTGGCCAGAATCAGATTCACATCATCC
AGAAAGCTTTCGCGGCTCTGATATTTGTGTTTGCTAATATTTTTACGAATGGTTTCCAGATCCATCGGGT
TAACAATCACTTTATAATAATCCGGCACAAATTTTTTGTTCACCGGGTGATGAAACGGCCAGCTATCCGG
CACGGCCATCATTTTCTGGGTCACAATGTTATCCAGAATGAAGCTAAAGGCCACCTGATCATCATCCATG
GATTGGAAGTACAGGTTCTCGGTACCCAGATCTACACCAGAAGAATGATGATGATGATGGTGCATATGTA
TATCTCCTTCTTAAAGTTAAACAAAATTATTTCTAGAGGGGAATTGTTATCCGCTCACAATTCCCCTATA
GTGAGTCGTATTAATTTCGCGGGATCGAGATCTCGATCCTCTACGCCGG
