>Addgene plasmid #39117 | TAF1 | addgene partial sequence | sequence record 51924 | T7 5'-TAATACGACTCACTATAGGG-3'
GAGATATACATATGCACCATCATCATCATCATTCTTCTGGTGTAGATCTGGGTACCGAGAACCTGTACTT
CCAATCCATGGATGATGATCAGGTGGCCTTTAGCTTCATTCTGGATAACATTGTGACCCAGAAAATGATG
GCCGTGCCGGATAGCTGGCCGTTTCATCACCCGGTGAACAAAAAATTTGTGCCGGATTATTATAAAGTGA
TTGTTAACCCGATGGATCTGGAAACCATTCGTAAAAATATTAGCAAACACAAATATCAGAGCCGCGAAAG
CTTTCTGGATGATGTGAATCTGATTCTGGCCAATAGCGTTAAATATAATGGTCCGGAAAGCCAGTATACC
AAAACCGCGCAGGAAATTGTGAACGTTTGTTATCAGACCCTGACCGAATATGATGAACATCTGACCCAGC
TGGAAAAAGATATCTGCACCGCCAAAGAAGCGGCGCTGGAAGAAGCGGAACTGGAAAGCCTGGATTGACA
GTAAAGGTGGATACGGATCCGAATTCGAGCTCCGTCGACAAGCTTGCGGCCGCACTCGAGCACCACCACC
ACCACCACTGAGATCC
